>Addgene plasmid #119057 | FB001 | addgene full sequence | sequence record 237151 | Addgene NGS Result
ATTTCAGATAAAAAAAATCCTTAGCTTTCGCTAAGGATGATTTCTGGAATTCGCGGCCGCTTCTAGAGCG
ATGAGTGGTCTCGGGAGAACTGATATTGAAGGAGCATTTTTTGGGCTTGGCTGGAGCTAGTGGAGGTCAA
CAATGAATGCCTATTTTGGTTTAGTCGTCCAGGCGGTGAGCACAAAATTTGTGTCGTTTGACAAGATGGT
TCATTTAGGCAACTGGTCAGATCAGCCCCACTTGTAGCAGTAGCGGCGGCGCTCGAAGTGTGACTCTTAT
TAGCAGACAGGAACGAGGACATTATTATCATCTGCTGCTTGGTGCACGATAACTTGGTGCGTTTGTCAAG
CAAGGTAAGTGGACGACCCGGTCATACCTTCTTAAGTTCGCCCTTCCTCCCTTTATTTCAGATTCAATCT
GACTTACCTATTCTACCCAAGCATCCAAAATGTGAGACCACTCATCGCGACTAGTAGCGGCCGCTGCAGT
CCGGCAAAAAAGGGCAAGGTGTCACCACCCTGCCCTTTTTCTTTAAAACCGAAAAGATTACTTCGCGTTA
TGCAGGCTTCCTCGCTCACTGACTCGCTGCGCTCGGTCGTTCGGCTGCGGCGAGCGGTATCAGCTCACTC
AAAGGCGGTAATACGGTTATCCACAGAATCAGGGGATAACGCAGGAAAGAACATGTGAGCAAAAGGCCAG
CAAAAGGCCAGGAACCGTAAAAAGGCCGCGTTGCTGGCGTTTTTCCACAGGCTCCGCCCCCCTGACGAGC
ATCACAAAAATCGACGCTCAAGTCAGAGGTGGCGAAACCCGACAGGACTATAAAGATACCAGGCGTTTCC
CCCTGGAAGCTCCCTCGTGCGCTCTCCTGTTCCGACCCTGCCGCTTACCGGATACCTGTCCGCCTTTCTC
CCTTCGGGAAGCGTGGCGCTTTCTCATAGCTCACGCTGTAGGTATCTCAGTTCGGTGTAGGTCGTTCGCT
CCAAGCTGGGCTGTGTGCACGAACCCCCCGTTCAGCCCGACCGCTGCGCCTTATCCGGTAACTATCGTCT
TGAGTCCAACCCGGTAAGACACGACTTATCGCCACTGGCAGCAGCCACTGGTAACAGGATTAGCAGAGCG
AGGTATGTAGGCGGTGCTACAGAGTTCTTGAAGTGGTGGCCTAACTACGGCTACACTAGAAGAACAGTAT
TTGGTATCTGCGCTCTGCTGAAGCCAGTTACCTTCGGAAAAAGAGTTGGTAGCTCTTGATCCGGCAAACA
AACCACCGCTGGTAGCGGTGGTTTTTTTGTTTGCAAGCAGCAGATTACGCGCAGAAAAAAAGGATCTCAA
GAAGATCCTTTGATCTTTTCTACGGGGTCTGACGCTCAGTGGAACGAAAACTCACGTTAAGGGATTTTGG
TCATGAGATTATCAAAAAGGATCTTCACCTAGATCCTTTTAAATTAAAAATGAAGTTTTAAATCAATCTA
AAGTATATATGAGTAAACTTGGTCTGACAGCTCGAGGCTTGGATTCTCACCAATAAAAAACGCCCGGCGG
CAACCGAGCGTTCTGAACAAATCCAGATGGAGTTCTGAGGTCATTACTGGATCTATCAACAGGAGTCCAA
GCGAGCTCGATATCAAATTACGCCCCGCCCTGCCACTCGTCGCAGTACTGTTGTAATTCATTAAGCATTC
TGCCGACATGGAAGCCATCACAAACGGCATGATGAACCTGAATCGCCAGCGGCATCAGCACCTTGTCGCC
TTGCGTATAATATTTGCCCATGGTGAAAACGGGGGCGAAGAAGTTGTCCATATTGGCCACGTTTAAATCA
AAACTGGTGAAACTCACCCAGGGATTGGCTGATACGAAAAACATATTCTCAATAAACCCTTTAGGGAAAT
AGGCCAGGTTTTCACCGTAACACGCCACATCTTGCGAATATATGTGTAGAAACTGCCGGAAATCGTCGTG
GTATTCACTCCAGAGTGATGAAAACGTTTCAGTTTGCTCATGGAAAACGGTGTAACAAGGGTGAACACTA
TCCCATATCACCAGCTCACCGTCTTTCATTGCCATACGAAATTCCGGATGAGCATTCATCAGGCGGGCAA
GAATGTGAATAAAGGCCGGATAAAACTTGTGCTTATTTTTCTTTACGGTCTTTAAAAAGGCCGTAATATC
CAGCTGAACGGTCTGGTTATAGGTACATTGAGCAACTGACTGAAATGCCTCAAAATGTTCTTTACGATGC
CATTGGGATATATCAACGGTGGTATATCCAGTGATTTTTTTCTCCATTTTAGCTTCCTTAGCTCCTGAAA
ATCTCGATAACTCAAAAAATACGCCCGGTAGTGATCTTATTTCATTATGGTGAAAGTTGGAACCTCTTAC
GTGCCCGATCAACTCGAGTGCCACCTGACGTCTAAGAAACCATTATTATCATGACATTAACCTATAAAAA
TAGGCGTATCACGAGGCAGA
Features (pLannotate 1.2.2; 9 found; start..end, strand, type, name):
      1..44      -  terminator     bacterial terminator: putative bacterial transcription terminator
     47..68      +  misc_feature   BioBrick prefix: BioBrick prefix for parts that do not start with "ATG"
     91..444     +  promoter       trpC promoter: promoter for Aspergillus nidulans trpC
    470..489     +  misc_feature   BioBrick suffix: universal suffix for all parts
    490..547     +  terminator     his operon terminator: This putative transcriptin terminator from the E. coli his operon has a 2-bp deletion introduced during synthesis. Its efficiency has not been determined.
    742..1330    -  rep_origin     ori: high-copy-number ColE1/pMB1/pBR322/pUC origin of replication
   1513..1607    -  terminator     lambda t0 terminator: transcription terminator from phage lambda
   1631..2287    -  CDS            cat: CAT_ECOLX - Experimental evidence at protein level: Swiss-Prot protein existence level 1. This enzyme is an effector of chloramphenicol resistance in bacteria. From Escherichia coli. This protein is used as a marker in many commonly used cloning vectors, such as pACYC184.
   2288..2385    -  promoter       cat promoter: promoter of the E. coli cat gene encoding chloramphenicol acetyltransferase
