[The description below was written by a language model from this plasmid's Addgene catalogue record and pLannotate feature annotations shown in this document.]
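Description:
FB001 is a level-0 "domesticated part" plasmid from the FungalBraid toolkit, a fungal-oriented extension of the GoldenBraid modular cloning system. It is built on the small pUPD2 entry vector, which replicates in E. coli from a high-copy ColE1/pUC-type origin and is selected with chloramphenicol through a cat gene driven by its own promoter and followed by the lambda t0 terminator. The cloning region is insulated by bacterial transcription terminators (a putative terminator upstream and the his operon terminator downstream) and is bracketed by BioBrick prefix and suffix sequences inherited from the backbone. The complete plasmid is 2,470 bp, and the annotated feature table covers this full sequence.

The payload is the trpC promoter from Aspergillus nidulans, an insert of about 361 bp that is widely used to drive expression in filamentous fungi. It was inserted using BsmBI sites that were destroyed in the process, and it carries the GGAG and AATG four-nucleotide barcodes at its 5′ and 3′ ends. In GoldenBraid grammar these overhangs define a promoter-position part that ends at the start codon, so that Type IIS digestion releases it for directional, scarless ligation to a coding sequence and terminator in a one-pot reaction.

FB001 carries no coding sequence, fungal marker or T-DNA borders of its own. It serves purely as a reusable promoter module for assembling transcriptional units into destination binary vectors, which are then delivered into fungi by Agrobacterium tumefaciens-mediated transformation.
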