Addgene plasmid #119057: FB001
Purpose: Promoter trpC from Aspergillus nidulans domesticated into pUPD2 with GGAG/AATG barcodes. According to FungalBraid/GoldenBraid modular DNA assembly for A. tumefaciens-mediated genetic transformation.
Depositing lab: Jose Marcos. Depositing organization: Agencia Estatal Consejo Superior de Investigaciones Científicas, M.P. Publication: FungalBraid: A GoldenBraid-based modular cloning platform for the assembly and exchange of DNA elements tailored to fungal synthetic biology. Hernanz-Koers M, Gandia M, Garrigues S, Manzanares P, Yenush L, Orzaez D, Marcos JF. Fungal Genet Biol. 2018 Jul;116:51-61. doi: 10.1016/j.fgb.2018.04.010. Epub 2018 Apr 20. PubMed 29680684.
Backbone
  Vector backbone: pUPD2 (Addgene #68161)
  Backbone manufacturer: Diego Orzaez
  Backbone size w/o insert (bp): 2690
  Total vector size (bp): 2470
  Vector type: Synthetic Biology ; Domestication of DNA parts for GoldenBraid asembly
Growth in bacteria
  Bacterial resistance: Chloramphenicol, 25 μg/mL
  Growth temperature: 37°C
  Growth strain: DH5alpha
  Copy number: High Copy
Gene/Insert
  Gene/Insert name: Promoter trpC
  Species: A. nidulans
  Insert size (bp): 361
  Cloning method: Restriction Enzyme; 5′ cloning site BsmBI (destroyed during cloning); 3′ cloning site BsmBI (destroyed during cloning)
  Sequencing primers: 5′ GCTTTCGCTAAGGATGATTTCTGG; 3′ CAGGGTGGTGACACCTTGCC
Terms and licenses: Academic/Nonprofit Terms; Industry Terms: Not Available to Industry
How to cite: FB001 was a gift from Jose Marcos (Addgene plasmid # 119057 ; http://n2t.net/addgene:119057 ; RRID:Addgene_119057)
