>Addgene plasmid #119057 | FB001 | depositor partial sequence | sequence record 226273 | Promoter trpC Aspergillus nidulans
AACTGATATTGAAGGAGCATTTTTTGGGCTTGGCTGGAGCTAGTGGAGGTCAACAATGAATGCCTATTTT
GGTTTAGTCGTCCAGGCGGTGAGCACAAAATTTGTGTCGTTTGACAAGATGGTTCATTTAGGCAACTGGT
CAGATCAGCCCCACTTGTAGCAGTAGCGGCGGCGCTCGAAGTGTGACTCTTATTAGCAGACAGGAACGAG
GACATTATTATCATCTGCTGCTTGGTGCACGATAACTTGGTGCGTTTGTCAAGCAAGGTAAGTGGACGAC
CCGGTCATACCTTCTTAAGTTCGCCCTTCCTCCCTTTATTTCAGATTCAATCTGACTTACCTATTCTACC
CAAGCATCCAA
